>Addgene plasmid #143091 | TFORF1042 | addgene full sequence | sequence record 399042 | Addgene NGS Result
TTAATGTAGTCTTATGCAATACTCTTGTAGTCTTGCAACATGGTAACGATGAGTTAGCAACATGCCTTAC
AAGGAGAGAAAAAGCACCGTGCATGCCGATTGGTGGAAGTAAGGTGGTACGATCGTGCCTTATTAGGAAG
GCAACAGACGGGTCTGACATGGATTGGACGAACCACTGAATTGCCGCATTGCAGAGATATTGTATTTAAG
TGCCTAGCTCGATACATAAACGGGTCTCTCTGGTTAGACCAGATCTGAGCCTGGGAGCTCTCTGGCTAAC
TAGGGAACCCACTGCTTAAGCCTCAATAAAGCTTGCCTTGAGTGCTTCAAGTAGTGTGTGCCCGTCTGTT
GTGTGACTCTGGTAACTAGAGATCCCTCAGACCCTTTTAGTCAGTGTGGAAAATCTCTAGCAGTGGCGCC
CGAACAGGGACTTGAAAGCGAAAGGGAAACCAGAGGAGCTCTCTCGACGCAGGACTCGGCTTGCTGAAGC
GCGCACGGCAAGAGGCGAGGGGCGGCGACTGGTGAGTACGCCAAAAATTTTGACTAGCGGAGGCTAGAAG
GAGAGAGATGGGTGCGAGAGCGTCAGTATTAAGCGGGGGAGAATTAGATCGCGATGGGAAAAAATTCGGT
TAAGGCCAGGGGGAAAGAAAAAATATAAATTAAAACATATAGTATGGGCAAGCAGGGAGCTAGAACGATT
CGCAGTTAATCCTGGCCTGTTAGAAACATCAGAAGGCTGTAGACAAATACTGGGACAGCTACAACCATCC
CTTCAGACAGGATCAGAAGAACTTAGATCATTATATAATACAGTAGCAACCCTCTATTGTGTGCATCAAA
GGATAGAGATAAAAGACACCAAGGAAGCTTTAGACAAGATAGAGGAAGAGCAAAACAAAAGTAAGACCAC
CGCACAGCAAGCGGCCGCTGATCTTCAGACCTGGAGGAGGAGATATGAGGGACAATTGGAGAAGTGAATT
ATATAAATATAAAGTAGTAAAAATTGAACCATTAGGAGTAGCACCCACCAAGGCAAAGAGAAGAGTGGTG
CAGAGAGAAAAAAGAGCAGTGGGAATAGGAGCTTTGTTCCTTGGGTTCTTGGGAGCAGCAGGAAGCACTA
TGGGCGCAGCGTCAATGACGCTGACGGTACAGGCCAGACAATTATTGTCTGGTATAGTGCAGCAGCAGAA
CAATTTGCTGAGGGCTATTGAGGCGCAACAGCATCTGTTGCAACTCACAGTCTGGGGCATCAAGCAGCTC
CAGGCAAGAATCCTGGCTGTGGAAAGATACCTAAAGGATCAACAGCTCCTGGGGATTTGGGGTTGCTCTG
GAAAACTCATTTGCACCACTGCTGTGCCTTGGAATGCTAGTTGGAGTAATAAATCTCTGGAACAGATTTG
GAATCACACGACCTGGATGGAGTGGGACAGAGAAATTAACAATTACACAAGCTTAATACACTCCTTAATT
GAAGAATCGCAAAACCAGCAAGAAAAGAATGAACAAGAATTATTGGAATTAGATAAATGGGCAAGTTTGT
GGAATTGGTTTAACATAACAAATTGGCTGTGGTATATAAAATTATTCATAATGATAGTAGGAGGCTTGGT
AGGTTTAAGAATAGTTTTTGCTGTACTTTCTATAGTGAATAGAGTTAGGCAGGGATATTCACCATTATCG
TTTCAGACCCACCTCCCAACCCCGAGGGGACCCATGCATTGCATCTCAATTAGTCAGCAACCAGGTGTGG
AAAGTCCCCAGGCTCCCCAGCAGGCAGAAGTATGCAAAGCATGCGTCTCAATTAGTCAGCAACCATAGTC
CCGCCCCTAACTCCGCCCATCCCGCCCCTAACTCCGCCCAGTTCCGCCCATTCTCCGCCCCATGGCTGAC
TAATTTTTTTTATTTATGCAGAGGCCGAGGCCGCCTCGGCCTCTGAGCTATTCCAGAAGTAGTGAGGAGG
CTTTTTTGGAGGCCTAGGCTTTTGCAAAAAGCTTTCTAGAGGTACCACCGGAGCTTACCATGACCGAGTA
CAAGCCCACGGTGCGCCTCGCCACCCGCGACGACGTCCCCAGGGCCGTACGCACCCTCGCCGCCGCGTTC
GCCGACTACCCCGCCACGCGCCACACCGTCGATCCGGACCGCCACATCGAGCGGGTCACCGAGCTGCAAG
AACTCTTCCTCACGCGCGTCGGGCTCGACATCGGCAAGGTGTGGGTCGCGGACGACGGCGCCGCCGTGGC
GGTCTGGACCACGCCGGAGAGCGTCGAAGCGGGGGCGGTGTTCGCCGAGATCGGCCCGCGCATGGCCGAG
TTGAGCGGTTCCCGGCTGGCCGCGCAGCAACAGATGGAAGGCCTCCTGGCGCCGCACCGGCCCAAGGAGC
CCGCGTGGTTCCTGGCCACCGTCGGCGTCTCGCCCGACCACCAGGGCAAGGGTCTGGGCAGCGCCGTCGT
GCTCCCCGGAGTGGAGGCGGCCGAGCGCGCCGGGGTGCCCGCCTTCCTGGAGACCTCCGCGCCCCGCAAC
CTCCCCTTCTACGAGCGGCTCGGCTTCACCGTCACCGCCGACGTCGAGGTGCCCGAAGGACCGCGCACCT
GGTGCATGACCCGCAAGCCCGGTGCCAGTTAACGAATTCTAGATCTTGAGACAAATGGCAGTATTCATCC
ACAATTTTAAAAGAAAAGGGGGGATTGGGGGGTACAGTGCAGGGGAAAGAATAGTAGACATAATAGCAAC
AGACATACAAACTAAAGAATTACAAAAACAAATTACAAAAATTCAAAATTTTCGGGTTTATTACAGGGAC
AGCAGAGATCCACTTTGGCGCCGGCTCGAGGCCTGCAGGTGCAAAGATGGATAAAGTTTTAAACAGAGAG
GAATCTTTGCAGCTAATGGACCTTCTAGGTCTTGAAAGGAGTGGGAATTGGCTCCGGTGCCCGTCAGTGG
GCAGAGCGCACATCGCCCACAGTCCCCGAGAAGTTGGGGGGAGGGGTCGGCAATTGAACCGGTGCCTAGA
GAAGGTGGCGCGGGGTAAACTGGGAAAGTGATGTCGTGTACTGGCTCCGCCTTTTTCCCGAGGGTGGGGG
AGAACCGTATATAAGTGCAGTAGTCGCCGTGAACGTTCTTTTTCGCAACGGGTTTGCCGCCAGAACACAG
GTAAGTGCCGTGTGTGGTTCCCGCGGGCCTGGCCTCTTTACGGGTTATGGCCCTTGCGTGCCTTGAATTA
CTTCCACCTGGCTGCAGTACGTGATTCTTGATCCCGAGCTTCGGGTTGGAAGTGGGTGGGAGAGTTCGAG
GCCTTGCGCTTAAGGAGCCCCTTCGCCTCGTGCTTGAGTTGAGGCCTGGCCTGGGCGCTGGGGCCGCCGC
GTGCGAATCTGGTGGCACCTTCGCGCCTGTCTCGCTGCTTTCGATAAGTCTCTAGCCATTTAAAATTTTT
GATGACCTGCTGCGACGCTTTTTTTCTGGCAAGATAGTCTTGTAAATGCGGGCCAAGATCTGCACACTGG
TATTTCGGTTTTTGGGGCCGCGGGCGGCGACGGGGCCCGTGCGTCCCAGCGCACATGTTCGGCGAGGCGG
GGCCTGCGAGCGCGGCCACCGAGAATCGGACGGGGGTAGTCTCAAGCTGGCCGGCCTGCTCTGGTGCCTG
GCCTCGCGCCGCCGTGTATCGCCCCGCCCTGGGCGGCAAGGCTGGCCCGGTCGGCACCAGTTGCGTGAGC
GGAAAGATGGCCGCTTCCCGGCCCTGCTGCAGGGAGCTCAAAATGGAGGACGCGGCGCTCGGGAGAGCGG
GCGGGTGAGTCACCCACACAAAGGAAAAGGGCCTTTCCGTCCTCAGCCGTCGCTTCATGTGACTCCACGG
AGTACCGGGCGCCGTCCAGGCACCTCGATTAGTTCTCGAGCTTTTGGAGTACGTCGTCTTTAGGTTGGGG
GGAGGGGTTTTATGCGATGGAGTTTCCCCACACTGAGTGGGTGGAGACTGAAGTTAGGCCAGCTTGGCAC
TTGATGTAATTCTCCTTGGAATTTGCCCTTTTTGAGTTTGGATCTTGGTTCATTCTCAAGCCTCAGACAG
TGGTTCAAAGTTTTTTTCTTCCATTTCAGGTGTCGTGAGGCTAGCACCGCCACCATGGATCTAGTGAAAA
GCCATTTGATGTATGCGGTCAGAGAAGAAGTGGAGGTCCTCAAAGAGCAAATCAAAGAACTAATAGAGAA
AAATTCCCAGCTGGAGCAGGAGAACAATCTGCTGAAGACACTGGCCAGTCCTGAGCAGCTTGCCCAGTTT
CAGGCCCAGCTGCAGACTGGCTCCCCCCCTGCCACCACCCAGCCACAGGGCACCACACAGCCCCCCGCCC
AGCCAGCATCGCAGGGCTCAGGACCAACCGCATAGTAATGAACTAGTCCGTAACTTGAAAGTATTTCGAT
TTCTTGGCTTTATATATCTTGTGGAAAGGACGAATCATTCGGCTCCAGTACCTGTAGACGCGTTAAGTCG
ACAATCAACCTCTGGATTACAAAATTTGTGAAAGATTGACTGGTATTCTTAACTATGTTGCTCCTTTTAC
GCTATGTGGATACGCTGCTTTAATGCCTTTGTATCATGCTATTGCTTCCCGTATGGCTTTCATTTTCTCC
TCCTTGTATAAATCCTGGTTGCTGTCTCTTTATGAGGAGTTGTGGCCCGTTGTCAGGCAACGTGGCGTGG
TGTGCACTGTGTTTGCTGACGCAACCCCCACTGGTTGGGGCATTGCCACCACCTGTCAGCTCCTTTCCGG
GACTTTCGCTTTCCCCCTCCCTATTGCCACGGCGGAACTCATCGCCGCCTGCCTTGCCCGCTGCTGGACA
GGGGCTCGGCTGTTGGGCACTGACAATTCCGTGGTGTTGTCGGGGAAATCATCGTCCTTTCCTTGGCTGC
TCGCCTGTGTTGCCACCTGGATTCTGCGCGGGACGTCCTTCTGCTACGTCCCTTCGGCCCTCAATCCAGC
GGACCTTCCTTCCCGCGGCCTGCTGCCGGCTCTGCGGCCTCTTCCGCGTCTTCGCCTTCGCCCTCAGACG
AGTCGGATCTCCCTTTGGGCCGCCTCCCCGCGTCGACTTTAAGACCAATGACTTACAAGGCAGCTGTAGA
TCTTAGCCACTTTTTAAAAGAAAAGGGGGGACTGGAAGGGCTAATTCACTCCCAACGAAGACAAGATCTG
CTTTTTGCTTGTACTGGGTCTCTCTGGTTAGACCAGATCTGAGCCTGGGAGCTCTCTGGCTAACTAGGGA
ACCCACTGCTTAAGCCTCAATAAAGCTTGCCTTGAGTGCTTCAAGTAGTGTGTGCCCGTCTGTTGTGTGA
CTCTGGTAACTAGAGATCCCTCAGACCCTTTTAGTCAGTGTGGAAAATCTCTAGCAGTACGTATAGTAGT
TCATGTCATCTTATTATTCAGTATTTATAACTTGCAAAGAAATGAATATCAGAGAGTGAGAGGAACTTGT
TTATTGCAGCTTATAATGGTTACAAATAAAGCAATAGCATCACAAATTTCACAAATAAAGCATTTTTTTC
ACTGCATTCTAGTTGTGGTTTGTCCAAACTCATCAATGTATCTTATCATGTCTGGCTCTAGCTATCCCGC
CCCTAACTCCGCCCATCCCGCCCCTAACTCCGCCCAGTTCCGCCCATTCTCCGCCCCATGGCTGACTAAT
TTTTTTTATTTATGCAGAGGCCGAGGCCGCCTCGGCCTCTGAGCTATTCCAGAAGTAGTGAGGAGGCTTT
TTTGGAGGCCTAGGGACGTACCCAATTCGCCCTATAGTGAGTCGTATTACGCGCGCTCACTGGCCGTCGT
TTTACAACGTCGTGACTGGGAAAACCCTGGCGTTACCCAACTTAATCGCCTTGCAGCACATCCCCCTTTC
GCCAGCTGGCGTAATAGCGAAGAGGCCCGCACCGATCGCCCTTCCCAACAGTTGCGCAGCCTGAATGGCG
AATGGG
[124 nt withheld, positions 5957-6080]
C
[91 nt withheld, positions 6082-6172]
A
[49 nt withheld, positions 6174-6222]
CCTTTGACGTTGGAGTCCACGTTCTTT
[37 nt withheld, positions 6250-6286]
ACCCTATCTCGGTCTATTCTTTTGATTTATAAGGGATTTTGCCGATTTCGGCCTATTGGTTAAAAAATGA
GCTGATTTAACAAAAATTTAACGCGAATTTTAACAAAATATTAACGCTTACAATTTAGGTGGCACTTTTC
GGGGAAATGTGCGCGGAACCCCTATTTGTTTATTTTTCTAAATACATTCAAATATGTATCCGCTCATGAG
ACAATAACCCTGATAAATGCTTCAATAATATTGAAAAAGGAAGAGTATGAGTATTCAACATTTCCGTGTC
GCCCTTATTCCCTTTTTTGCGGCATTTTGCCTTCCTGTTTTTGCTCACCCAGAAACGCTGGTGAAAGTAA
AAGATGCTGAAGATCAGTTGGGTGCACGAGTGGGTTACATCGAACTGGATCTCAACAGCGGTAAGATCCT
TGAGAGTTTTCGCCCCGAAGAACGTTTTCCAATGATGAGCACTTTTAAAGTTCTGCTATGTGGCGCGGTA
TTATCCCGTATTGACGCCGGGCAAGAGCAACTCGGTCGCCGCATACACTATTCTCAGAATGACTTGGTTG
AGTACTCACCAGTCACAGAAAAGCATCTTACGGATGGCATGACAGTAAGAGAATTATGCAGTGCTGCCAT
AACCATGAGTGATAACACTGCGGCCAACTTACTTCTGACAACGATCGGAGGACCGAAGGAGCTAACCGCT
TTTTTGCACAACATGGGGGATCATGTAACTCGCCTTGATCGTTGGGAACCGGAGCTGAATGAAGCCATAC
CAAACGACGAGCGTGACACCACGATGCCTGTAGCAATGGCAACAACGTTGCGCAAACTATTAACTGGCGA
ACTACTTACTCTAGCTTCCCGGCAACAATTAATAGACTGGATGGAGGCGGATAAAGTTGCAGGACCACTT
CTGCGCTCGGCCCTTCCGGCTGGCTGGTTTATTGCTGATAAATCTGGAGCCGGTGAGCGTGGGTCTCGCG
GTATCATTGCAGCACTGGGGCCAGATGGTAAGCCCTCCCGTATCGTAGTTATCTACACGACGGGGAGTCA
GGCAACTATGGATGAACGAAATAGACAGATCGCTGAGATAGGTGCCTCACTGATTAAGCATTGGTAACTG
TCAGACCAAGTTTACTCATATATACTTTAGATTGATTTAAAACTTCATTTTTAATTTAAAAGGATCTAGG
TGAAGATCCTTTTTGATAATCTCATGACCAAAATCCCTTAACGTGAGTTTTCGTTCCACTGAGCGTCAGA
CCCCGTAGAAAAGATCAAAGGATCTTCTTGAGATCCTTTTTTTCTGCGCGTAATCTGCTGCTTGCAAACA
AAAAAACCACCGCTACCAGCGGTGGTTTGTTTGCCGGATCAAGAGCTACCAACTCTTTTTCCGAAGGTAA
CTGGCTTCAGCAGAGCGCAGATACCAAATACTGTTCTTCTAGTGTAGCCGTAGTTAGGCCACCACTTCAA
GAACTCTGTAGCACCGCCTACATACCTCGCTCTGCTAATCCTGTTACCAGTGGCTGCTGCCAGTGGCGAT
AAGTCGTGTCTTACCGGGTTGGACTCAAGACGATAGTTACCGGATAAGGCGCAGCGGTCGGGCTGAACGG
GGGGTTCGTGCACACAGCCCAGCTTGGAGCGAACGACCTACACCGAACTGAGATACCTACAGCGTGAGCT
ATGAGAAAGCGCCACGCTTCCCGAAGGGAGAAAGGCGGACAGGTATCCGGTAAGCGGCAGGGTCGGAACA
GGAGAGCGCACGAGGGAGCTTCCAGGGGGAAACGCCTGGTATCTTTATAGTCCTGTCGGGTTTCGCCACC
TCTGACTTGAGCGTCGATTTTTGTGATGCTCGTCAGGGGGGCGGAGCCTATGGAAAAACGCCAGCAACGC
GGCCTTTTTACGGTTCCTGGCCTTTTGCTGGCCTTTTGCTCACATGTTCTTTCCTGCGTTATCCCCTGAT
TCTGTGGATAACCGTATTACCGCCTTTGAGTGAGCTGATACCGCTCGCCGCAGCCGAACGACCGAGCGCA
GCGAGTCAGTGAGCGAGGAAGCGGAAGAGCGCCCAATACGCAAACCGCCTCTCCCCGCGCGTTGGCCGAT
TCATTAATGCAGCTGGCACGACAGGTTTCCCGACTGGAAAGCGGGCAGTGAGCGCAACGCAATTAATGTG
AGTTAGCTCACTCATTAGGCACCCCAGGCTTTACACTTTATGCTTCCGGCTCGTATGTTGTGTGGAATTG
TGAGCGGATAACAATTTCACACAGGAAACAGCTATGACCATGATTACGCCAAGCGCGCAATTAACCCTCA
CTAAAGGGAACAAAAGCTGGAGCTGCAAGC
Features (pLannotate 1.2.2; 31 found; start..end, strand, type, name):
      5..231     +  promoter       RSV promoter: Rous sarcoma virus enhancer/promoter
    232..412     +  LTR            5' LTR (truncated): truncated 5' long terminal repeat (LTR) from HIV-1
    459..584     +  misc_feature   HIV-1 Ψ: packaging signal of human immunodeficiency virus type 1
    568..931     +  CDS            HIV-1 gag (fragment): gag protein from human immunodeficiency virus 1; gag
   1077..1310    +  misc_feature   RRE: The Rev response element (RRE) of HIV-1 allows for Rev-dependent mRNA export from the nucleus to the cytoplasm.
   1687..1713    +  CDS            Rev (fragment): human immunodeficiency virus 1 (HIV-1) Rev protein; rev; enhances nuclear export of unspliced and incompletely spliced viral mRNAs
   1720..1743    +  promoter       SV40 promoter (fragment): SV40 early promoter
   1744..1815    +  promoter       SV40 promoter (fragment): SV40 enhancer and early promoter
   1839..1974    +  rep_origin     SV40 ori: SV40 origin of replication
   2020..2616    +  CDS            PuroR (fragment): puromycin N-acetyltransferase; pac from Streptomyces; confers resistance to puromycin
   2665..2782    +  misc_feature   cPPT/CTS: central polypurine tract and central termination sequence of HIV-1
   2847..2913    +  CDS            small t antigen (fragment): SV40 (simian virus 40) small t antigen
   2920..4098    +  promoter       EF-1α promoter: strong constitutive promoter for human elongation factor EF-1α
   4115..4309    +  CDS            TSC22D3 (fragment): T22D3_PIG - Also known as DSIPI, GILZ. Experimental evidence at protein level: Swiss-Prot protein existence level 1. Protects T-cells from IL2 deprivation-induced apoptosis through the inhibition of FOXO3A transcriptional activity that leads to the down-regulation of the pro-apoptotic factor BCL2L11. In macrophages, plays a role in the anti-inflammatory and immunosuppressive effects of glucocorticoids and IL10. In T-cells, inhibits anti-CD3-induced NFKB1 nuclear translocation. In vitro, suppresses AP1 and NFKB1 DNA-binding activities. Inhibits myogenic differentiation and mediates anti-myogeni
   4388..4441    +  promoter       U6 promoter (fragment): RNA polymerase III promoter for human U6 snRNA
   4483..5071    +  misc_feature   WPRE: woodchuck hepatitis virus posttranscriptional regulatory element
   5122..5141    +  misc_feature   cPPT/CTS (fragment): central polypurine tract and central termination sequence of HIV-1
   5143..5376    +  LTR            3' LTR (ΔU3): self-inactivating 3' long terminal repeat (LTR) from HIV-1
   5454..5575    +  polyA_signal   SV40 poly(A) signal: SV40 polyadenylation signal
   5615..5750    +  rep_origin     SV40 ori: SV40 origin of replication
   5771..5789    -  promoter       T7 promoter: promoter for bacteriophage T7 RNA polymerase
   5797..5952    +  CDS            lacZα (fragment): LacZα fragment of β-galactosidase; lacZ fragment
   5957..6385    +  rep_origin     f1 ori (sequence partly withheld): f1 bacteriophage origin of replication; arrow indicates direction of (+) strand synthesis
   6438..6542    +  promoter       AmpR promoter: bla
   6543..7403    +  CDS            AmpR: β-lactamase; bla; confers resistance to ampicillin, carbenicillin, and related antibiotics
   7574..8162    +  rep_origin     ori: high-copy-number ColE1/pMB1/pBR322/pUC origin of replication
   8345..8437    +  CDS            lacI (fragment): lac repressor; lacI; The lac repressor binds to the lac operator to inhibit transcription in E. coli. This inhibition can be relieved by adding lactose or isopropyl-β-D-thiogalactopyranoside (IPTG).
   8450..8471    +  protein_bind   CAP binding site: CAP binding activates transcription in the presence of cAMP. E. coli catabolite activator protein
   8486..8516    +  promoter       lac promoter: promoter for the E. coli lac operon
   8524..8540    +  protein_bind   lac operator: The lac repressor binds to the lac operator to inhibit transcription in E. coli. This inhibition can be relieved by adding lactose or isopropyl-β-D-thiogalactopyranoside (IPTG). lac repressor encoded by lacI
   8585..8603    +  promoter       T3 promoter: promoter for bacteriophage T3 RNA polymerase
