[The description below was written by a language model from this plasmid's Addgene catalogue record and pLannotate feature annotations shown in this document.]
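Description:
TFORF1042 is a lentiviral mammalian expression plasmid built on the pLX_TRC317 backbone, carrying a human TSC22D1 open reading frame as one member of a barcoded transcription factor ORF collection. It is propagated in E. coli through a high-copy ColE1/pUC-type origin with ampicillin selection (AmpR under its own bla promoter). An f1 origin and remnants of a lac/lacZα cloning region flanked by T3 and T7 promoters are also present in the bacterial portion. The depositor notes that the plasmid can recombine, as is common for LTR-containing vectors.

The viral portion has a third-generation, self-inactivating layout: an RSV promoter drives a truncated HIV-1 5' LTR, followed by the Ψ packaging signal with a gag fragment, the RRE for Rev-dependent export of the genomic RNA, a cPPT/CTS element, and a ΔU3 3' LTR with a downstream SV40 polyadenylation signal. Within the transfer region, an SV40 promoter/origin segment drives puromycin N-acetyltransferase for selection of transduced cells. Downstream, the EF-1α promoter drives the short TSC22D1 insert (about 362 bp), with a WPRE following to enhance transcript stability and expression. The automated annotation labels the ORF region as a TSC22D3 fragment, most likely reflecting homology within the TSC22 domain family rather than a different insert; the catalogue identifies it as TSC22D1, corresponding to short transcript isoforms. The 24-bp barcode described for this collection is not annotated in the feature table, so its position is not given by the record.

The construct is intended for overexpressing this transcription factor in mammalian cells, individually or in pooled screens where the barcode identifies which ORF each cell received, such as directed differentiation studies.
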