Addgene plasmid #143091: TFORF1042
Purpose: Lentiviral vector for overexpressing transcription factor ORFs with unique 24-bp barcodes. Barcodes facilitate identification of transcription factors in pooled screens.
Depositing lab: Feng Zhang. Depositing organization: Broad Institute. Publication: A transcription factor atlas of directed differentiation. Joung J, Ma S, Tay T, Geiger-Schuller KR, Kirchgatterer PC, Verdine VK, Guo B, Arias-Garcia MA, Allen WE, Singh A, Kuksenko O, Abudayyeh OO, Gootenberg JS, Fu Z, Macrae RK, Buenrostro JD, Regev A, Zhang F. Cell. 2023 Jan 5;186(1):209-229.e26. doi: 10.1016/j.cell.2022.11.026. PubMed 36608654.
Backbone
  Vector backbone: pLX_TRC317
  Backbone manufacturer: Broad Institute Genetic Perturbation Platform
  Backbone size w/o insert (bp): 8264
  Vector type: Mammalian Expression, Lentiviral
  Selectable markers: Puromycin
Growth in bacteria
  Bacterial resistance: Ampicillin, 100 μg/mL
  Growth temperature: 37°C
  Growth strain: NEB Stable
  Copy number: High Copy
Gene/Insert
  Gene/Insert name: TSC22D1
  Species: H. sapiens (human)
  Insert size (bp): 362
  Entrez Gene: TSC22D1 (a.k.a. Ptg-2, TGFB1I4, TSC22)
  Promoter: EF1a
  Cloning method: Unknown
  Sequencing primers: 5′ GGGTGGAGACTGAAGTTAGGCCAG; 3′ CACATAGCGTAAAAGGAGCAACATAG
Terms and licenses: Academic/Nonprofit Terms; Industry Terms: Not Available to Industry
Depositor comments: NM_001243797,NM_001243798,ENST00000622051,ENST00000611198 . The transcription factor ORF portion of this plasmid was synthesized by Genewiz. Please test multiple small colonies in case of plasmid recombination. To make this collection available in a timely manner, a portion of this collection was not fully sequenced by Addgene. If an Addgene verified full plasmid sequence is not available, please contact us prior to placing an order to request the full sequence.
How to cite: TFORF1042 was a gift from Feng Zhang (Addgene plasmid # 143091 ; http://n2t.net/addgene:143091 ; RRID:Addgene_143091)
