>Addgene plasmid #143091 | TFORF1042 | depositor partial sequence | sequence record 281411 | Insert
ACCGCCACCATGGATCTAGTGAAAAGCCATTTGATGTATGCGGTCAGAGAAGAAGTGGAGGTCCTCAAAG
AGCAAATCAAAGAACTAATAGAGAAAAATTCCCAGCTGGAGCAGGAGAACAATCTGCTGAAGACACTGGC
CAGTCCTGAGCAGCTTGCCCAGTTTCAGGCCCAGCTGCAGACTGGCTCCCCCCCTGCCACCACCCAGCCA
CAGGGCACCACACAGCCCCCCGCCCAGCCAGCATCGCAGGGCTCAGGACCAACCGCATAGTAATGAACTA
GTCCGTAACTTGAAAGTATTTCGATTTCTTGGCTTTATATATCTTGTGGAAAGGACGAATCATTCGGCTC
CAGTACCTGTAG
