>Addgene plasmid #143091 | TFORF1042 | depositor partial sequence | sequence record 281412 | Barcode
ATCATTCGGCTCCAGTACCTGTAG
